>Addgene plasmid #231750 | pFRT-FLAG-HA-(N)-CDK12 | addgene full sequence | sequence record 461140 | Addgene NGS Result
GCCTGGCATTATGCCCAGTACATGACCTTATGGGACTTTCCTACTTGGCAGTACATCTACGTATTAGTCA
TCGCTATTACCATGGTGATGCGGTTTTGGCAGTACATCAATGGGCGTGGATAGCGGTTTGACTCACGGGG
ATTTCCAAGTCTCCACCCCATTGACGTCAATGGGAGTTTGTTTTGGCACCAAAATCAACGGGACTTTCCA
AAATGTCGTAACAACTCCGCCCCATTGACGCAAATGGGCGGTAGGCGTGTACGGTGGGAGGTCTATATAA
GCAGAGCTCTCTGGCTAACTAGAGAACCCACTGCTTACTGGCTTATCGAAATTAATACGACTCACTATAG
GGAGACCCAAGCTGGCTAGCGAGCTCGGATCGATCCATCGATAGTGTGGTGGAATTCTGATCGCCGCCGC
CATGGACTACAAGGACGACGATGACAAGTACCCTTATGACGTGCCCGATTACGCTTTGAACCAGATATCA
ACAAGTTTGTACAAAAAAGCAGGCTTCATGCCCAATTCAGAGAGACATGGGGGCAAGAAGGACGGGAGTG
GAGGAGCTTCTGGAACTTTGCAGCCGTCATCGGGAGGCGGCAGCTCTAACAGCAGAGAGCGTCACCGCTT
GGTATCGAAGCACAAGCGGCATAAGTCCAAACACTCCAAAGACATGGGGTTGGTGACCCCCGAAGCAGCA
TCCCTGGGCACAGTTATCAAACCTTTGGTGGAGTATGATGATATCAGCTCTGATTCCGACACCTTCTCCG
ATGACATGGCCTTCAAACTAGACCGAAGGGAGAACGACGAACGTCGTGGATCAGATCGGAGCGACCGCCT
GCACAAACATCGTCACCACCAGCACAGGCGTTCCCGGGACTTACTAAAAGCTAAACAGACCGAAAAAGAA
AAAAGCCAAGAAGTCTCCAGCAAGTCGGGATCGATGAAGGACCGGATATCGGGAAGTTCAAAGCGTTCGA
ATGAGGAGACTGATGACTATGGGAAGGCGCAGGTAGCCAAAAGCAGCAGCAAGGAATCCAGGTCATCCAA
GCTCCACAAGGAGAAGACCAGGAAAGAACGGGAGCTGAAGTCTGGGCACAAAGACCGGAGTAAAAGTCAT
CGAAAAAGGGAAACACCCAAAAGTTACAAAACAGTGGACAGCCCAAAACGGAGATCCAGGAGCCCCCACA
GGAAGTGGTCTGACAGCTCCAAACAAGATGATAGCCCCTCGGGAGCTTCTTATGGCCAAGATTATGACCT
TAGTCCCTCACGATCTCATACCTCGAGCAATTATGACTCCTACAAGAAAAGTCCTGGAAGTACCTCGAGA
AGGCAGTCGGTCAGTCCCCCTTACAAGGAGCCTTCGGCCTACCAGTCCAGCACCCGGTCACCGAGCCCCT
ACAGTAGGCGACAGAGATCTGTCAGTCCCTATAGCAGGAGACGGTCGTCCAGCTACGAAAGAAGTGGCTC
TTACAGCGGGCGATCGCCCAGTCCCTATGGTCGAAGGCGGTCCAGCAGCCCTTTCCTGAGCAAGCGGTCT
CTGAGTCGGAGTCCACTCCCCAGTAGGAAATCCATGAAGTCCAGAAGTAGAAGTCCTGCATATTCAAGAC
ATTCATCTTCTCATAGTAAAAAGAAGAGATCCAGTTCACGCAGTCGTCATTCCAGTATCTCACCTGTCAG
GCTTCCACTTAATTCCAGTCTGGGAGCTGAACTCAGTAGGAAAAAGAAGGAAAGAGCAGCTGCTGCTGCT
GCAGCAAAGATGGATGGAAAGGAGTCCAAGGGTTCACCTGTATTTTTGCCTAGAAAAGAGAACAGTTCAG
TAGAGGCTAAGGATTCAGGTTTGGAGTCTAAAAAGTTACCCAGAAGTGTAAAATTGGAAAAATCTGCCCC
AGATACTGAACTGGTGAATGTAACACATCTAAACACAGAGGTAAAAAATTCTTCAGATACAGGGAAAGTA
AAGTTGGATGAGAACTCCGAGAAGCATCTTGTTAAAGATTTGAAAGCACAGGGAACAAGAGACTCTAAAC
CCATAGCACTGAAAGAGGAGATTGTTACTCCAAAGGAGACAGAAACATCAGAAAAGGAGACCCCTCCACC
TCTTCCCACAATTGCTTCTCCCCCACCCCCTCTACCAACTACTACCCCTCCACCTCAGACACCCCCTTTG
CCACCTTTGCCTCCAATACCAGCTCTTCCACAGCAACCACCTCTGCCTCCTTCTCAGCCAGCATTTAGTC
AGGTTCCTGCTTCCAGTACTTCAACTTTGCCCCCTTCTACTCACTCAAAGACATCTGCTGTGTCCTCTCA
GGCAAATTCTCAGCCCCCTGTACAGGTTTCTGTGAAGACTCAAGTATCTGTAACAGCTGCTATTCCACAC
CTGAAAACTTCAACGTTGCCTCCTTTGCCCCTCCCACCCTTATTACCTGGAGATGATGACATGGATAGTC
CAAAAGAAACTCTTCCTTCAAAACCTGTGAAGAAAGAGAAGGAACAGAGGACACGTCACTTACTCACAGA
CCTTCCTCTCCCTCCAGAGCTCCCTGGTGGAGATCTGTCTCCCCCAGACTCTCCAGAACCAAAGGCAATC
ACACCACCTCAGCAACCATATAAAAAGAGACCAAAAATTTGTTGTCCTCGTTATGGAGAAAGAAGACAAA
CAGAAAGCGACTGGGGGAAACGCTGTGTGGACAAGTTTGACATTATTGGGATTATTGGAGAAGGAACCTA
TGGCCAAGTATATAAAGCCAAGGACAAAGACACAGGAGAACTAGTGGCTCTGAAGAAGGTGAGACTAGAC
AATGAGAAAGAGGGCTTCCCAATCACAGCCATTCGTGAAATCAAAATCCTTCGTCAGTTAATCCACCGAA
GTGTTGTTAACATGAAGGAAATTGTCACAGATAAACAAGATGCACTGGATTTCAAGAAGGACAAAGGTGC
CTTTTACCTTGTATTTGAGTATATGGACCATGACTTAATGGGACTGCTAGAATCTGGTTTGGTGCACTTT
TCTGAGGACCATATCAAGTCGTTCATGAAACAGCTAATGGAAGGATTGGAATACTGTCACAAAAAGAATT
TCCTGCATCGGGATATTAAGTGTTCTAACATTTTGCTGAATAACAGTGGGCAAATCAAACTAGCAGATTT
TGGACTTGCTCGGCTCTATAACTCTGAAGAGAGTCGCCCTTACACAAACAAAGTCATTACTTTGTGGTAC
CGACCTCCAGAACTACTGCTAGGAGAGGAACGTTACACACCAGCCATAGATGTTTGGAGCTGTGGATGTA
TTCTTGGGGAACTATTCACAAAGAAGCCTATTTTTCAAGCCAATCTGGAACTGGCTCAGCTAGAACTGAT
CAGCCGACTTTGTGGTAGCCCTTGTCCAGCTGTGTGGCCTGATGTTATCAAACTGCCCTACTTCAACACC
ATGAAACCGAAGAAGCAATATCGAAGGCGTCTACGAGAAGAATTCTCTTTCATTCCTTCTGCAGCACTTG
ATTTATTGGACCACATGCTGACACTAGATCCTAGTAAGCGGTGCACAGCTGAACAGACCCTACAGAGCGA
CTTCCTTAAAGATGTCGAACTCAGCAAAATGGCTCCTCCAGACCTCCCCCACTGGCAGGATTGCCATGAG
TTGTGGAGTAAGAAACGGCGACGTCAGCGACAAAGTGGTGTTGTAGTCGAAGAGCCACCTCCATCCAAAA
CTTCTCGAAAAGAAACTACCTCAGGGACAAGTACTGAGCCTGTGAAGAACAGCAGCCCAGCACCACCTCA
GCCTGCTCCTGGCAAGGTGGAGTCTGGGGCTGGGGATGCAATAGGCCTTGCTGACATCACACAACAGCTG
AATCAAAGTGAATTGGCAGTGTTATTAAACCTGCTGCAGAGCCAAACCGACCTGAGCATCCCTCAAATGG
CACAGCTGCTTAACATCCACTCCAACCCAGAGATGCAGCAGCAGCTGGAAGCCCTGAACCAATCCATCAG
TGCCCTGACGGAAGCTACTTCCCAGCAGCAGGACTCAGAGACCATGGCCCCAGAGGAGTCTTTGAAGGAA
GCACCCTCTGCCCCAGTGATCCTGCCTTCAGCAGAACAGACGACCCTTGAAGCTTCAAGCACACCAGCTG
ACATGCAGAATATATTGGCAGTTCTCTTGAGTCAGCTGATGAAAACCCAAGAGCCAGCAGGCAGTCTGGA
GGAAAACAACAGTGACAAGAACAGTGGGCCACAGGGGCCCCGAAGAACTCCCACAATGCCACAGGAGGAG
GCAGCAGCATGTCCTCCTCACATTCTTCCACCAGAGAAGAGGCCCCCTGAGCCCCCCGGACCTCCACCGC
CGCCACCTCCACCCCCTCTGGTTGAAGGCGATCTTTCCAGCGCCCCCCAGGAGTTGAACCCAGCCGTGAC
AGCCGCCTTGCTGCAACTTTTATCCCAGCCTGAAGCAGAGCCTCCTGGCCACCTGCCACATGAGCACCAG
GCCTTGAGACCAATGGAGTACTCCACCCGACCCCGTCCAAACAGGACTTATGGAAACACTGATGGGCCTG
AAACAGGGTTCAGTGCCATTGACACTGATGAACGAAACTCTGGTCCAGCCTTGACAGAATCCTTGGTCCA
GACCCTGGTGAAGAACAGGACCTTCTCAGGCTCTCTGAGCCACCTTGGGGAGTCCAGCAGTTACCAGGGC
ACAGGGTCAGTGCAGTTTCCAGGGGACCAGGACCTCCGTTTTGCCAGGGTCCCCTTAGCGTTACACCCGG
TGGTCGGGCAACCATTCCTGAAGGCTGAGGGAAGCAGCAATTCTGTGGTACATGCAGAGACCAAATTGCA
AAACTATGGGGAGCTGGGGCCAGGAACCACTGGGGCCAGCAGCTCAGGAGCAGGCCTTCACTGGGGGGGC
CCAACTCAGTCTTCTGCTTATGGAAAACTCTATCGGGGGCCTACAAGAGTCCCACCAAGAGGGGGAAGAG
GGAGAGGAGTTCCTTACTAAGACCCAGCTTTCTTGTACAAAGTGGTTGATATCCAGCACAGTGGCGGCCG
CTCAAGTCTAGAGGGCCCGCGGTTCGAAGGTAAGCCTATCCCTAACCCTCTCCTCGGTCTCGATTCTACG
CTCGAGTCTAGAGGGCCCGTTTAAACCCGCTGATCAGCCTCGACTGTGCCTTCTAGTTGCCAGCCATCTG
TTGTTTGCCCCTCCCCCGTGCCTTCCTTGACCCTGGAAGGTGCCACTCCCACTGTCCTTTCCTAATAAAA
TGAGGAAATTGCATCGCATTGTCTGAGTAGGTGTCATTCTATTCTGGGGGGTGGGGTGGGGCAGGACAGC
AAGGGGGAGGATTGGGAAGACAATAGCAGGCATGCTGGGGATGCGGTGGGCTCTATGGCTTCTGAGGCGG
AAAGAACCAGCTGGGGCTCTAGGGGGTATCCCC
[124 nt withheld, positions 5424-5547]
C
[91 nt withheld, positions 5549-5639]
AGGGTGATGGTTCACGTACCTAGAAGTTCCTATTCCGAAGTTCCTATTCTCTAGAAAGTATAGGAACTTC
CTTGGCCAAAAAGCCTGAACTCACCGCGACGTCTGTCGAGAAGTTTCTGATCGAAAAGTTCGACAGCGTC
TCCGACCTGATGCAGCTCTCGGAGGGCGAAGAATCTCGTGCTTTCAGCTTCGATGTAGGAGGGCGTGGAT
ATGTCCTGCGGGTAAATAGCTGCGCCGATGGTTTCTACAAAGATCGTTATGTTTATCGGCACTTTGCATC
GGCCGCGCTCCCGATTCCGGAAGTGCTTGACATTGGGGAATTCAGCGAGAGCCTGACCTATTGCATCTCC
CGCCGTGCACAGGGTGTCACGTTGCAAGACCTGCCTGAAACCGAACTGCCCGCTGTTCTGCAGCCGGTCG
CGGAGGCCATGGATGCGATCGCTGCGGCCGATCTTAGCCAGACGAGCGGGTTCGGCCCATTCGGACCGCA
AGGAATCGGTCAATACACTACATGGCGTGATTTCATATGCGCGATTGCTGATCCCCATGTGTATCACTGG
CAAACTGTGATGGACGACACCGTCAGTGCGTCCGTCGCGCAGGCTCTCGATGAGCTGATGCTTTGGGCCG
AGGACTGCCCCGAAGTCCGGCACCTCGTGCACGCGGATTTCGGCTCCAACAATGTCCTGACGGACAATGG
CCGCATAACAGCGGTCATTGACTGGAGCGAGGCGATGTTCGGGGATTCCCAATACGAGGTCGCCAACATC
TTCTTCTGGAGGCCGTGGTTGGCTTGTATGGAGCAGCAGACGCGCTACTTCGAGCGGAGGCATCCGGAGC
TTGCAGGATCGCCGCGGCTCCGGGCGTATATGCTCCGCATTGGTCTTGACCAACTCTATCAGAGCTTGGT
TGACGGCAATTTCGATGATGCAGCTTGGGCGCAGGGTCGATGCGACGCAATCGTCCGATCCGGAGCCGGG
ACTGTCGGGCGTACACAAATCGCCCGCAGAAGCGCGGCCGTCTGGACCGATGGCTGTGTAGAAGTACTCG
CCGATAGTGGAAACCGACGCCCCAGCACTCGTCCGAGGGCAAAGGAATAGCACGTACTACGAGATTTCGA
TTCCACCGCCGCCTTCTATGAAAGGTTGGGCTTCGGAATCGTTTTCCGGGACGCCGGCTGGATGATCCTC
CAGCGCGGGGATCTCATGCTGGAGTTCTTCGCCCACCCCAACTTGTTTATTGCAGCTTATAATGGTTACA
AATAAAGCAATAGCATCACAAATTTCACAAATAAAGCATTTTTTTCACTGCATTCTAGTTGTGGTTTGTC
CAAACTCATCAATGTATCTTATCATGTCTGTATACCGTCGACCTCTAGCTAGAGCTTGGCGTAATCATGG
TCATAGCTGTTTCCTGTGTGAAATTGTTATCCGCTCACAATTCCACACAACATACGAGCCGGAAGCATAA
AGTGTAAAGCCTGGGGTGCCTAATGAGTGAGCTAACTCACATTAATTGCGTTGCGCTCACTGCCCGCTTT
CCAGTCGGGAAACCTGTCGTGCCAGCTGCATTAATGAATCGGCCAACGCGCGGGGAGAGGCGGTTTGCGT
ATTGGGCGCTCTTCCGCTTCCTCGCTCACTGACTCGCTGCGCTCGGTCGTTCGGCTGCGGCGAGCGGTAT
CAGCTCACTCAAAGGCGGTAATACGGTTATCCACAGAATCAGGGGATAACGCAGGAAAGAACATGTGAGC
AAAAGGCCAGCAAAAGGCCAGGAACCGTAAAAAGGCCGCGTTGCTGGCGTTTTTCCATAGGCTCCGCCCC
CCTGACGAGCATCACAAAAATCGACGCTCAAGTCAGAGGTGGCGAAACCCGACAGGACTATAAAGATACC
AGGCGTTTCCCCCTGGAAGCTCCCTCGTGCGCTCTCCTGTTCCGACCCTGCCGCTTACCGGATACCTGTC
CGCCTTTCTCCCTTCGGGAAGCGTGGCGCTTTCTCATAGCTCACGCTGTAGGTATCTCAGTTCGGTGTAG
GTCGTTCGCTCCAAGCTGGGCTGTGTGCACGAACCCCCCGTTCAGCCCGACCGCTGCGCCTTATCCGGTA
ACTATCGTCTTGAGTCCAACCCGGTAAGACACGACTTATCGCCACTGGCAGCAGCCACTGGTAACAGGAT
TAGCAGAGCGAGGTATGTAGGCGGTGCTACAGAGTTCTTGAAGTGGTGGCCTAACTACGGCTACACTAGA
AGAACAGTATTTGGTATCTGCGCTCTGCTGAAGCCAGTTACCTTCGGAAAAAGAGTTGGTAGCTCTTGAT
CCGGCAAACAAACCACCGCTGGTAGCGGTGGTTTTTTTGTTTGCAAGCAGCAGATTACGCGCAGAAAAAA
AGGATCTCAAGAAGATCCTTTGATCTTTTCTACGGGGTCTGACGCTCAGTGGAACGAAAACTCACGTTAA
GGGATTTTGGTCATGAGATTATCAAAAAGGATCTTCACCTAGATCCTTTTAAATTAAAAATGAAGTTTTA
AATCAATCTAAAGTATATATGAGTAAACTTGGTCTGACAGTTACCAATGCTTAATCAGTGAGGCACCTAT
CTCAGCGATCTGTCTATTTCGTTCATCCATAGTTGCCTGACTCCCCGTCGTGTAGATAACTACGATACGG
GAGGGCTTACCATCTGGCCCCAGTGCTGCAATGATACCGCGAGACCCACGCTCACCGGCTCCAGATTTAT
CAGCAATAAACCAGCCAGCCGGAAGGGCCGAGCGCAGAAGTGGTCCTGCAACTTTATCCGCCTCCATCCA
GTCTATTAATTGTTGCCGGGAAGCTAGAGTAAGTAGTTCGCCAGTTAATAGTTTGCGCAACGTTGTTGCC
ATTGCTACAGGCATCGTGGTGTCACGCTCGTCGTTTGGTATGGCTTCATTCAGCTCCGGTTCCCAACGAT
CAAGGCGAGTTACATGATCCCCCATGTTGTGCAAAAAAGCGGTTAGCTCCTTCGGTCCTCCGATCGTTGT
CAGAAGTAAGTTGGCCGCAGTGTTATCACTCATGGTTATGGCAGCACTGCATAATTCTCTTACTGTCATG
CCATCCGTAAGATGCTTTTCTGTGACTGGTGAGTACTCAACCAAGTCATTCTGAGAATAGTGTATGCGGC
GACCGAGTTGCTCTTGCCCGGCGTCAATACGGGATAATACCGCGCCACATAGCAGAACTTTAAAAGTGCT
CATCATTGGAAAACGTTCTTCGGGGCGAAAACTCTCAAGGATCTTACCGCTGTTGAGATCCAGTTCGATG
TAACCCACTCGTGCACCCAACTGATCTTCAGCATCTTTTACTTTCACCAGCGTTTCTGGGTGAGCAAAAA
CAGGAAGGCAAAATGCCGCAAAAAAGGGAATAAGGGCGACACGGAAATGTTGAATACTCATACTCTTCCT
TTTTCAATATTATTGAAGCATTTATCAGGGTTATTGTCTCATGAGCGGATACATATTTGAATGTATTTAG
AAAAATAAACAAATAGGGGTTCCGCGCACATTTCCCCGAAAAGTGCCACCTGACGTCGACGGATCGGGAG
ATCTCCCGATCCCCTATGGTGCACTCTCAGTACAATCTGCTCTGATGCCGCATAGTTAAGCCAGTATCTG
CTCCCTGCTTGTGTGTTGGAGGTCGCTGAGTAGTGCGCGAGCAAAATTTAAGCTACAACAAGGCAAGGCT
TGACCGACAATTGCATGAAGAATCTGCTTAGGGTTAGGCGTTTTGCGCTGCTTCGCGATGTACGGGCCAG
ATATACGCGTTGACATTGATTATTGACTAGTTATTAATAGTAATCAATTACGGGGTCATTAGTTCATAGC
CCATATATGGAGTTCCGCGTTACATAACTTACGGTAAATGGCCCGCCTGGCTGACCGCCCAACGACCCCC
GCCCATTGACGTCAATAATGACGTATGTTCCCATAGTAACGCCAATAGGGACTTTCCATTGACGTCAATG
GGTGGAGTATTTACGGTAAACTGCCCACTTGGCAGTACATCAAGTGTATCATATGCCAAGTACGCCCCCT
ATTGACGTCAATGACGGTAAATGGCCC
Features (pLannotate 1.2.2; 24 found; start..end, strand, type, name):
     85..288     +  promoter       CMV promoter: human cytomegalovirus (CMV) immediate early promoter
    284..317     +  LTR            5' LTR (truncated) (fragment): truncated 5' long terminal repeat (LTR) from HIV-1
    333..351     +  promoter       T7 promoter: promoter for bacteriophage T7 RNA polymerase
    428..448     +  CDS            FLAG (fragment): FLAG® epitope tag, followed by an enterokinase cleavage site
    491..515     +  protein_bind   attB1: mutant version of attB; recombination site for the Gateway® BP reaction BP Clonase™
    518..4987    +  CDS            CDK12: CDK12_HUMAN - Also known as CRK7, CRKRS, KIAA0904. Experimental evidence at protein level: Swiss-Prot protein existence level 1. Cyclin-dependent kinase that phosphorylates the C-terminal domain (CTD) of the large subunit of RNA polymerase II (POLR2A), thereby acting as a key regulator of transcription elongation. Regulates the expression of genes involved in DNA repair and is required for the maintenance of genomic stability. Preferentially phosphorylates 'Ser-5' in CTD repeats that are already phosphorylated at 'Ser-7', but can also phosphorylate 'Ser-2'. Required for RNA splicing, possibly
   4992..5016    -  protein_bind   attB2: mutant version of attB; recombination site for the Gateway® BP reaction BP Clonase™
   5069..5110    +  CDS            V5 tag: epitope tag from simian virus 5
   5154..5378    +  polyA_signal   bGH poly(A) signal: bovine growth hormone polyadenylation signal
   5382..5403    +  promoter       SV40 promoter (fragment): SV40 enhancer and early promoter
   5424..5657    +  rep_origin     f1 ori (fragment) (sequence partly withheld): f1 bacteriophage origin of replication; arrow indicates direction of (+) strand synthesis
   5662..5709    +  protein_bind   FRT: FLP-mediated recombination occurs in the 8-bp core sequence TCTAGAAA (Turan and Bode, 2011). FLP recombinase from the Saccharomyces cerevisiae 2μ plasmid
   5717..6739    +  CDS            HygR: aminoglycoside phosphotransferase from E. coli; aph(4)-Ia; confers resistance to hygromycin
   6749..6874    +  CDS            ble (fragment): BLE_KLEPN - Experimental evidence at protein level: Swiss-Prot protein existence level 1. Binding protein with a strong affinity to the bleomycin family of antibiotics. Binds to CL990; an antimitotic-antibiotic compound. From Klebsiella pneumoniae.
   6869..6990    +  polyA_signal   SV40 poly(A) signal: SV40 polyadenylation signal
   7063..7079    -  protein_bind   lac operator: The lac repressor binds to the lac operator to inhibit transcription in E. coli. This inhibition can be relieved by adding lactose or isopropyl-β-D-thiogalactopyranoside (IPTG). lac repressor encoded by lacI
   7087..7117    -  promoter       lac promoter: promoter for the E. coli lac operon
   7132..7153    -  protein_bind   CAP binding site: CAP binding activates transcription in the presence of cAMP. E. coli catabolite activator protein
   7166..7258    -  CDS            lacI (fragment): lac repressor; lacI; The lac repressor binds to the lac operator to inhibit transcription in E. coli. This inhibition can be relieved by adding lactose or isopropyl-β-D-thiogalactopyranoside (IPTG).
   7441..8029    -  rep_origin     ori: high-copy-number ColE1/pMB1/pBR322/pUC origin of replication
   8200..9060    -  CDS            AmpR: β-lactamase; bla; confers resistance to ampicillin, carbenicillin, and related antibiotics
   9061..9165    -  promoter       AmpR promoter: bla
   9224..9276    -  misc_feature   bom (fragment): basis of mobility region from pBR322
   9431..84      +  enhancer       CMV enhancer (across the origin): human cytomegalovirus immediate early enhancer
