[The description below was written by a language model from this plasmid's Addgene catalogue record and pLannotate feature annotations shown in this document.]
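Description:
pFRT-FLAG-HA-(N)-CDK12 is a mammalian expression plasmid of about 9.7 kb, built on a pFRT backbone and intended for site-specific integration into human Flp-In host cell lines. In bacteria it is maintained as a high-copy plasmid through a ColE1/pUC-type origin and selected with ampicillin via the β-lactamase gene. Fragments of an f1 origin and lac regulatory sequences are also annotated as backbone remnants.

The payload is the full-length human CDK12 coding sequence. CDK12 is the cyclin-dependent kinase that phosphorylates the C-terminal domain of RNA polymerase II and regulates transcript elongation. The CMV immediate-early enhancer and promoter drive its expression, and a bovine growth hormone polyadenylation signal terminates it. According to the catalogue entry the protein carries an N-terminal Flag-HA tag followed by a 3C protease cleavage site, which allows tandem affinity purification and tag removal. The automated annotation detects only the FLAG portion upstream of the insert. The CDK12 sequence is flanked by attB1 and attB2 Gateway sites, although the record lists Gibson assembly as the cloning method. A V5 tag sequence lies downstream of attB2, but the record does not indicate whether it is fused in frame to the protein.

Downstream of the expression cassette, an FRT site directly precedes a hygromycin resistance gene with an SV40 polyadenylation signal. No functional promoter is annotated in front of this gene. This is the typical Flp-In arrangement, in which Flp-mediated recombination into the genomic FRT locus supplies the promoter and start codon, so hygromycin resistance marks correct single-copy integration. The construct is suited to generating isogenic stable lines expressing tagged CDK12 for biochemical studies of its kinase activity in transcription.
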