Addgene plasmid #231750: pFRT-FLAG-HA-(N)-CDK12
Purpose: Expression in Flp-IN human cells
Depositing lab: Jesper Svejstrup. Publication: PAF1C-mediated activation of CDK12/13 kinase activity is critical for CTD phosphorylation and transcript elongation. Lopez Martinez D, Todorovski I, Noe Gonzalez M, Rusimbi C, Blears D, Khallou N, Han Z, Dirac-Svejstrup AB, Svejstrup JQ. Mol Cell. 2025 May 15;85(10):1952-1967.e8. doi: 10.1016/j.molcel.2025.04.012. Epub 2025 May 1. PubMed 40315851.
Backbone
  Vector backbone: pFRT
  Vector type: Mammalian Expression
  Selectable markers: Hygromycin
Growth in bacteria
  Bacterial resistance: Ampicillin, 100 μg/mL
  Growth temperature: 37°C
  Growth strain: DH5alpha
  Copy number: High Copy
Gene/Insert
  Gene/Insert name: CDK12
  Species: H. sapiens (human)
  Entrez Gene: CDK12 (a.k.a. CRK7, CRKR, CRKRS)
  Tag / fusion protein: Flag-HA-3C (N terminal on insert)
  Cloning method: Gibson Cloning
Terms and licenses: Academic/Nonprofit Terms; Industry Terms: Not Available to Industry
Depositor comments: Please visit https://doi.org/10.1101/2024.10.14.618141 for bioRxiv preprint.
How to cite: pFRT-FLAG-HA-(N)-CDK12 was a gift from Jesper Svejstrup (Addgene plasmid # 231750 ; http://n2t.net/addgene:231750 ; RRID:Addgene_231750)
